>Addgene plasmid #173320 | RVD-CT1 | addgene full sequence | sequence record 355314 | Addgene NGS Result
GCGCAGATACCAAATACTGTTCTTCTAGTGTAGCCGTAGTTAGGCCACCACTTCAAGAACTCTGTAGCAC
CGCCTACATACCTCGCTCTGCTAATCCTGTTACCAGTGGCTGCTGCCAGTGGCGATAAGTCGTGTCTTAC
CGGGTTGGACTCAAGACGATAGTTACCGGATAAGGCGCAGCGGTCGGGCTGAACGGGGGGTTCGTGCACA
CAGCCCAGCTTGGAGCGAACGACCTACACCGAACTGAGATACCTACAGCGTGAGCTATGAGAAAGCGCCA
CGCTTCCCGAAGGGAGAAAGGCGGACAGGTATCCGGTAAGCGGCAGGGTCGGAACAGGAGAGCGCACGAG
GGAGCTTCCAGGGGGAAACGCCTGGTATCTTTATAGTCCTGTCGGGTTTCGCCACCTCTGACTTGAGCGT
CGATTTTTGTGATGCTCGTCAGGGGGGCGGAGCCTATGGAAAAACGCCAGCAACGCGGCCTTTTTACGGT
TCCTGGCCTTTTGCTGGCCTTTTGCTCACATGTTCTTTCCTGCGTTATCCACAGAATCAGGGGATAACGC
AGGAAAGAACATGAATTAATTCTCATGTTTGACAGCTTATCATCGATTAGCTTTAATGCGGTAGTTTATC
ACAGTTAAATTGCTAACGCAGTCAGGCACCGTGTATGAAATCTAACAATGCGCTCATCGTCATCCTCGGC
ACCGTCACCCTGGATGCTGTAGGCATAGGCTTGGTTATGCCGGTACTGCCGGGCCTCTTGCGGGATATCG
TCCATTCCGACAGCATCGCCAGTCACTATGGCGTGCTGCTAGCGCTATATGCGTTGATGCAATTTCTATG
CGCACCCGTTCTCGGAGCACTGTCCGACCGCTTTGGCCGCCGCCCAGTCCTGCTCGCTTCGCTACTTGGA
GCCACTATCGACTACGCGATCATGGCGACCACACCCGTCCTGTGGATTCTCTACGCCGGACGCATCGTGG
CCGGCATCACCGGCGCCACAGGTGCGGTTGCTGGCGCCTATATCGCCGACATCACCGATGGGGAAGATCG
GGCTCGCCACTTCGGGCTCATGAGCGCTTGTTTCGGCGTGGGTATGGTGGCAGGCCCCGTGGCCGGGGGA
CTGTTGGGCGCCATCTCCTTACATGCACCATTCCTTGCGGCGGCGGTGCTCAACGGCCTCAACCTACTAC
TGGGCTGCTTCCTAATGCAGGAGTCGCATAAGGGAGAGCGCCGACCCATGCCCTTGAGAGCCTTCAACCC
AGTCAGCTCCTTCCGGTGGGCGCGGGGCATGACTATCGTCGCCGCACTTATGACTGTCTTCTTTATCATG
CAACTCGTAGGACAGGTGCCGGCAGCGCTCTGGGTCATTTTCGGCGAGGACCGCTTTCGCTGGAGCGCGA
CGATGATCGGCCTGTCGCTTGCGGTATTCGGAATCTTGCACGCCCTCGCTCAAGCCTTCGTCACTGGTCC
CGCCACCAAACGTTTCGGCGAGAAGCAGGCCATTATCGCCGGCATGGCGGCCGACGCGCTGGGCTACGTC
TTGCTGGCGTTCGCGACGCGAGGCTGGATGGCCTTCCCCATTATGATTCTTCTCGCTTCCGGCGGCATCG
GGATGCCCGCGTTGCAGGCCATGCTGTCCAGGCAGGTAGATGACGACCATCAGGGACAGCTTCAAGGATC
GCTCGCGGCTCTTACCAGCCTAACTTCGATCATTGGACCGCTGATCGTCACGGCGATTTATGCCGCCTCG
GCGAGCACATGGAACGGGTTGGCATGGATTGTAGGCGCCGCCCTATACCTTGTCTGCCTCCCCGCGTTGC
GTCGCGGTGCATGGAGCCGGGCCACCTCGACCTGAATGGAAGCCGGCGGCACCTCGCTAACGGATTCACC
ACTCCAAGAATTGGAGCCAATCAATTCTTGCGGAGAACTGTGAATGCGCAAACCAACCCTTGATCGGGGA
AGAACAGTATGTCGAGCTATTTTTTGACTTACTGGGGATCAAGCCTGATTGGGAGAAAATAAAATATCCC
CTATAGTGAGTCGTATTACATGGTCATAGCTGTTTCCTGGCAGCTCTGGCCCGTGTCTCAAAATCTCTGA
TGTTACATTGCACAAGATAAAAATATATCATCATGCCTCCTCTAGACCAAAGCTGGTCTCGCCCCGGAGC
AGGTGGTGGCCATCGCTAGTCATGACGGTGGCAAACAGGCTCTTGAAACCGTCCAACGCCTTCTACCAGT
TCTCTGTCAAGCCCACGGACTAACCCCAGCGCAAGTTGTAGCGATTGCTAGTAATGGGGGTGGCAAACAG
GCTCTTGAGACTGTTCAGCGCCTTCTACCAGTTCTCTGTCAAGCCCACGGCCTGACGCCCGAGCAGGTGA
GACCATATCTGGTCGAGCCACCCATGACCAAAATCCCTTAACGTGAGTTACGCGTCGTTCCACTGAGCGT
CAGACCCCGTAGAAAAGATCAAAGGATCTTCTTGAGATCCTTTTTTTCTGCGCGTAATCTGCTGCTTGCA
AACAAAAAAACCACCGCTACCAGCGGTGGTTTGTTTGCCGGATCAAGAGCTACCAACTCTTTTTCCGAAG
GTAACTGGCTTCAGCAGA
Features (pLannotate 1.2.2; 6 found; start..end, strand, type, name):
    534..573     -  rep_origin     RSF ori (fragment): Plasmids containing the RSF 1030 origin of replication can be propagated in E. coli cells that contain additional plasmids with compatible origins.
    589..617     +  promoter       tet promoter: E. coli promoter for tetracycline efflux protein gene
    665..1855    +  CDS            TcR: tetracycline efflux protein; tet; confers resistance to tetracycline
   1953..2027    +  CDS            KanR (fragment): aminoglycoside phosphotransferase; aphA-3; confers resistance to kanamycin
   2030..2048    -  promoter       T7 promoter: promoter for bacteriophage T7 RNA polymerase
   2482..462     +  rep_origin     ori (across the origin): high-copy-number ColE1/pMB1/pBR322/pUC origin of replication
