[The description below was written by a language model from this plasmid's Addgene catalogue record and pLannotate feature annotations shown in this document.]
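Description:
RVD-CT1 is a small (about 2.6 kb) bacterial cloning plasmid that serves as a module in a library for one-step assembly of custom TALE repeat arrays. It is built on a "TetR T vector" backbone, a TA-cloning vector into whose TA site the insert was placed. It is maintained in E. coli at high copy number through a ColE1/pUC-type origin of replication. Selection is with tetracycline, conferred by the TcR tetracycline efflux protein gene driven by its native tet promoter. The automated annotation also picks up a short RSF origin fragment, a short KanR fragment and a T7 promoter. The two fragments are far too small to be functional and are probably remnants of the backbone's construction history, and the record assigns no role to the T7 promoter.

The payload is a synthetic dimer of two TALE repeats carrying the repeat-variable diresidues HD and NG, designated for "Position 1" of an array. In the standard TALE code, HD recognises cytosine and NG recognises thymine, which fits the "CT" in the plasmid name. The "1" matches its slot as the first dimer unit. The feature table does not annotate the RVD insert itself, and the record does not state the flanking cloning sites or the enzymes used to release it. The exact assembly chemistry therefore cannot be described from the available information.

Position-specific dimer modules like this one are combined to build DNA-binding arrays of chosen sequence specificity. These arrays are then used in TALE-based tools, notably DdCBEs, the DddA-derived cytosine base editors. The associated work applied DdCBEs to mitochondrial DNA base editing to model mitochondrial diseases in zebrafish.
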