Addgene plasmid #173320: RVD-CT1
Purpose: One-step assembly of custom RVD arrays to construct DdCBE, TALE, etc.
Depositing lab: Bin Shen. Depositing organization: Nanjing Medical University. Publication: Precision modeling of mitochondrial diseases in zebrafish via DdCBE-mediated mtDNA base editing. Guo J, Zhang X, Chen X, Sun H, Dai Y, Wang J, Qian X, Tan L, Lou X, Shen B. Cell Discov. 2021 Sep 3;7(1):78. doi: 10.1038/s41421-021-00307-9. PubMed 34480028.
Backbone
  Vector backbone: TetR T vector
  Vector type: Unspecified
Growth in bacteria
  Bacterial resistance: Tetracycline, 10 μg/mL
  Growth temperature: 37°C
  Growth strain: DH5alpha
  Copy number: High Copy
Gene/Insert
  Gene/Insert name: HD-NG dimer RVD at Position1
  Species: Synthetic
  Mutation: no
  Cloning method: Restriction Enzyme; 5′ cloning site Unknown (unknown if destroyed)
Terms and licenses: Academic/Nonprofit Terms; Industry Terms: Not Available to Industry
Depositor comments: RVD is inserted into TA site of TetR T vector
How to cite: RVD-CT1 was a gift from Bin Shen (Addgene plasmid # 173320 ; http://n2t.net/addgene:173320 ; RRID:Addgene_173320)
