>Addgene plasmid #173320 | RVD-CT1 | depositor partial sequence | sequence record 336275 | RVD flanked by two Bsa I sites
GGTCTCGCCCCGGAGCAGGTGGTGGCCATCGCTAGTCATGACGGTGGCAAACAGGCTCTTGAAACCGTCC
AACGCCTTCTACCAGTTCTCTGTCAAGCCCACGGACTAACCCCAGCGCAAGTTGTAGCGATTGCTAGTAA
TGGGGGTGGCAAACAGGCTCTTGAGACTGTTCAGCGCCTTCTACCAGTTCTCTGTCAAGCCCACGGCCTG
ACGCCCGAGCAGGTGAGACC
